>Addgene plasmid #168025 | pET-CV-VAMP4 | addgene full sequence | sequence record 329622 | Addgene NGS Result
ATCCGGATATAGTTCCTCCTTTCAGCAAAAAACCCCTCAAGACCCGTTTAGAGGCCCCAAGGGGTTATGC
TAGTTATTGCTCAGCGGTGGCAGCAGCCAACTCAGCTTCCTTTCGGGCTTTGTTAGCAGCCGGATCTCAG
TGGTGGTGGTGGTGGTGCTTGTACAGCTCGTCCATGCCGAGAGTGATCCCGGCGGCGGTCACGAACTCCA
GCAGGACCATGTGATCGCGCTTCTCGTTGGGGTCTTTGCTCAGGGCGGACTGGTAGCTCAGGTAGTGGTT
GTCGGGCAGCAGCACGGGGCCGTCGCCGATGGGGGTGTTCTGCTGGTAGTGGTCGGCGAGCTGCACGCCG
CCGTCCTCGATGTTGTGGCGGATCTTGAAGTTGGCCTTGATGCCGTTCTTCTGCTTGTCGGCGGTGATAT
AGACGTTGTGGCTGTTGTAGTTGTACTCCAGCTTGTGCCCCAGGATGTTGCCGTCCTCCTTGAAGTCGAT
GCCCTTCAGCTCGATGCGGTTCACCAGGGTGTCGCCCTCGAACTTCACCTCGGCGCGGGTCTTGTAGTTG
CCGTCGTCCTTGAAGAAGATGGTGCGCTCCTGGACGTAGCCTTCGGGCATGGCGGACTTGAAGAAGTCGT
GCTGCTTCATGTGGTCGGGGTAGCGGGCGAAGCACTGCAGGCCGTAGCCCAGGGTGGTCACGAGGGTGGG
CCAGGGCACGGGCAGCTTGCCGGTGGTGCAGATCAGCTTCAGGGTCAGCTTGCCGTAGGTGGCATCGCCC
TCGCCCTCGCCGGACACGCTGAACTTGTGGCCGTTTACGTCGCCGTCCAGCTCGACCAGGATGGGCACCA
CCCCGGTGAACAGCTCCTCGCCCTTGCTCACCATCGGATCCTTATCGTCATCGTCGTACAGATCACTTCC
ACCACTATTTGAGCGGCGCAGTTGCTTACTACGATTAGAGAAGGCGGTGGCATTGTCTGAAAGAGATTCA
CTCTTGTCCTGTAATTCATCAAGGCGCTCTCCACGTTCAATTACCTTAGTAATGTTCTCCTGCATTACGT
CAATCACTTCGTCTACTTGATTTTGGACGTGTTTGATTTTGTCGTTACGTGGACGACTACGCCCACCTTT
ATACAGTTCATCCATACCATGAGTAATACCAGCGGCGGTAACGAACTCTAAAAGGACCATATGGTCGCGT
TTCTCATTGGGGTCCTTAGACAGGGCTGACTGTGTGCTCAAATAGTGATTATCAGGTAAAAGGACGGGGC
CATCTCCAATTGGTGTGTTTTGCTGGTAATGGTCTGCAAGCTGGACGCTTCCATCCTCAATGTTGTGACG
AATCTTGAAATTTGCCTTGATTCCGTTTTTTTGTTTATCAGCCGTGATGTAGACGTTATGAGAGATATAG
TTGTATTCTAATTTATGTCCTAAGATGTTGCCATCCTCTTTAAAGTCGATACCCTTCAACTCAATGCGAT
TAACAAGAGTATCTCCCTCAAACTTAACCTCGGCGCGGGTCTTATAGTTTCCATCATCTTTAAAAAAAAT
GGTGCGTTCCTGGACGTAACCTTCTGGCATCGCGGACTTGAAAAAGTCGTGTTGTTTCATATGGTCAGGG
TAGCGAGCGAAACACTGCACGCCCCAGGCGAACGTAGTAACCAATGTAGGCCACGGTACTGGAAGCTTGC
CGGTAGTGCAAATAAATTTTAATGTCAACTTTCCGTACGTCGCATCGCCCTCTCCTTCCCCAGATACGGA
AAACTTGTGACCATTCACATCGCCATCCAGTTCTACAAGAATGGGGACCACGCCGGTAAACAATTCCTCC
CCCTTAGACATGTATATCTCCTTCTTAAAGTTAAACAAAATTATTTCTAGAGGGGAATTGTTATCCGCTC
ACAATTCCCCTATAGTGAGTCGTATTAATTTCGCGGGATCGAGATCTCGATCCTCTACGCCGGACGCATC
GTGGCCGGCATCACCGGCGCCACAGGTGCGGTTGCTGGCGCCTATATCGCCGACATCACCGATGGGGAAG
ATCGGGCTCGCCACTTCGGGCTCATGAGCGCTTGTTTCGGCGTGGGTATGGTGGCAGGCCCCGTGGCCGG
GGGACTGTTGGGCGCCATCTCCTTGCATGCACCATTCCTTGCGGCGGCGGTGCTCAACGGCCTCAACCTA
CTACTGGGCTGCTTCCTAATGCAGGAGTCGCATAAGGGAGAGCGTCGAGATCCCGGACACCATCGAATGG
CGCAAAACCTTTCGCGGTATGGCATGATAGCGCCCGGAAGAGAGTCAATTCAGGGTGGTGAATGTGAAAC
CAGTAACGTTATACGATGTCGCAGAGTATGCCGGTGTCTCTTATCAGACCGTTTCCCGCGTGGTGAACCA
GGCCAGCCACGTTTCTGCGAAAACGCGGGAAAAAGTGGAAGCGGCGATGGCGGAGCTGAATTACATTCCC
AACCGCGTGGCACAACAACTGGCGGGCAAACAGTCGTTGCTGATTGGCGTTGCCACCTCCAGTCTGGCCC
TGCACGCGCCGTCGCAAATTGTCGCGGCGATTAAATCTCGCGCCGATCAACTGGGTGCCAGCGTGGTGGT
GTCGATGGTAGAACGAAGCGGCGTCGAAGCCTGTAAAGCGGCGGTGCACAATCTTCTCGCGCAACGCGTC
AGTGGGCTGATCATTAACTATCCGCTGGATGACCAGGATGCCATTGCTGTGGAAGCTGCCTGCACTAATG
TTCCGGCGTTATTTCTTGATGTCTCTGACCAGACACCCATCAACAGTATTATTTTCTCCCATGAAGACGG
TACGCGACTGGGCGTGGAGCATCTGGTCGCATTGGGTCACCAGCAAATCGCGCTGTTAGCGGGCCCATTA
AGTTCTGTCTCGGCGCGTCTGCGTCTGGCTGGCTGGCATAAATATCTCACTCGCAATCAAATTCAGCCGA
TAGCGGAACGGGAAGGCGACTGGAGTGCCATGTCCGGTTTTCAACAAACCATGCAAATGCTGAATGAGGG
CATCGTTCCCACTGCGATGCTGGTTGCCAACGATCAGATGGCGCTGGGCGCAATGCGCGCCATTACCGAG
TCCGGGCTGCGCGTTGGTGCGGATATCTCGGTAGTGGGATACGACGATACCGAAGACAGCTCATGTTATA
TCCCGCCGTTAACCACCATCAAACAGGATTTTCGCCTGCTGGGGCAAACCAGCGTGGACCGCTTGCTGCA
ACTCTCTCAGGGCCAGGCGGTGAAGGGCAATCAGCTGTTGCCCGTCTCACTGGTGAAAAGAAAAACCACC
CTGGCGCCCAATACGCAAACCGCCTCTCCCCGCGCGTTGGCCGATTCATTAATGCAGCTGGCACGACAGG
TTTCCCGACTGGAAAGCGGGCAGTGAGCGCAACGCAATTAATGTAAGTTAGCTCACTCATTAGGCACCGG
GATCTCGACCGATGCCCTTGAGAGCCTTCAACCCAGTCAGCTCCTTCCGGTGGGCGCGGGGCATGACTAT
CGTCGCCGCACTTATGACTGTCTTCTTTATCATGCAACTCGTAGGACAGGTGCCGGCAGCGCTCTGGGTC
ATTTTCGGCGAGGACCGCTTTCGCTGGAGCGCGACGATGATCGGCCTGTCGCTTGCGGTATTCGGAATCT
TGCACGCCCTCGCTCAAGCCTTCGTCACTGGTCCCGCCACCAAACGTTTCGGCGAGAAGCAGGCCATTAT
CGCCGGCATGGCGGCCCCACGGGTGCGCATGATCGTGCTCCTGTCGTTGAGGACTCGGCTAGGCTGGCGG
GGTTGCCTTACTGGTTAGCAGAATGAATCACCGATACGCGAGCGAACGTGAAGCGACTGCTGCTGCAAAA
CTTCTGCGACCTGAGCAACAACATGAATGGTCTTCGGTTTCCGTGTTTCGTAAAGTCTGGAAACGCGGAA
GTCAGCGCCCTGCACCATTATGTTCCGGATCTGCATCGCAGGATGCTGCTGGCTACCCTGTGGAACACCT
ACATCTGTATTAACGAAGCGCTGGCATTGACCCTGAGTGATTTTTCTCTGGTCCCGCCGCATCCATACCG
CCAGTTGTTTACCCTCACAACGTTCCAGTAACCGGGCATGTTCATCATCAGTAACCCGTATCGTGAGCAT
CCTCTCTCGTTTCATCGGTATCATTACCCCCATGAACAGAAATCCCCCTTACACGTAGGCATCAGTGACC
AAACAGGAAAAAACCGCCCTTAACATGGCCCGCTTTATCAGAAGCCAGACATTAACGCTTCTGGAGAAAC
TCAACGAGCTGGACGCGGATGAACAGGCAGACATCTGTGAATCGCTTCACGACCACGCTGATGAGCTTTA
CCGCAGCTGCCTCGCGCGTTTCGGTGATGACGGTGAAAACCTCTGACACATGCAGCTCCCGGAGACGGTC
ACAGCTTGTCTGTAAGCGGATGCCGGGAGCAGACAAGCCCGTCAGGGCGCGTCAGCGGGTGTTGGCGGGT
GTCGGGGCGCAGCCATGACCCAGTCACGTAGCGATAGCGGAGTGTATACTGGCTTAACTATGCGGCATCA
GAGCAGATTGTACTGAGAGTGCACCATTGCGGTGTGAAATACCGCACAGATGCGTAAGGAGAAAATACCG
CATCAGGCGCTCTTCCGCTTCCTCGCTCACTGACTCGCTGCGCTCGGTCGTTCGGCTGCGGCGAGCGGTA
TCAGCTCACTCAAAGGCGGTAATACGGTTATCCACAGAATCAGGGGATAACGCAGGAAAGAACATGTGAG
CAAAAGGCCAGCAAAAGGCCAGGAACCGTAAAAAGGCCGCGTTGCTGGCGTTTTTCCATAGGCTCCGCCC
CCCTGACGAGCATCACAAAAATCGACGCTCAAGTCAGAGGTGGCGAAACCCGACAGGACTATAAAGATAC
CAGGCGTTTCCCCCTGGAAGCTCCCTCGTGCGCTCTCCTGTTCCGACCCTGCCGCTTACCGGATACCTGT
CCGCCTTTCTCCCTTCGGGAAGCGTGGCGCTTTCTCATAGCTCACGCTGTAGGTATCTCAGTTCGGTGTA
GGTCGTTCGCTCCAAGCTGGGCTGTGTGCACGAACCCCCCGTTCAGCCCGACCGCTGCGCCTTATCCGGT
AACTATCGTCTTGAGTCCAACCCGGTAAGACACGACTTATCGCCACTGGCAGCAGCCACTGGTAACAGGA
TTAGCAGAGCGAGGTATGTAGGCGGTGCTACAGAGTTCTTGAAGTGGTGGCCTAACTACGGCTACACTAG
AAGGACAGTATTTGGTATCTGCGCTCTGCTGAAGCCAGTTACCTTCGGAAAAAGAGTTGGTAGCTCTTGA
TCCGGCAAACAAACCACCGCTGGTAGCGGTGGTTTTTTTGTTTGCAAGCAGCAGATTACGCGCAGAAAAA
AAGGATCTCAAGAAGATCCTTTGATCTTTTCTACGGGGTCTGACGCTCAGTGGAACGAAAACTCACGTTA
AGGGATTTTGGTCATGAACAATAAAACTGTCTGCTTACATAAACAGTAATACAAGGGGTGTTATGAGCCA
TATTCAACGGGAAACGTCTTGCTCTAGGCCGCGATTAAATTCCAACATGGATGCTGATTTATATGGGTAT
AAATGGGCTCGCGATAATGTCGGGCAATCAGGTGCGACAATCTATCGATTGTATGGGAAGCCCGATGCGC
CAGAGTTGTTTCTGAAACATGGCAAAGGTAGCGTTGCCAATGATGTTACAGATGAGATGGTCAGACTAAA
CTGGCTGACGGAATTTATGCCTCTTCCGACCATCAAGCATTTTATCCGTACTCCTGATGATGCATGGTTA
CTCACCACTGCGATCCCCGGGAAAACAGCATTCCAGGTATTAGAAGAATATCCTGATTCAGGTGAAAATA
TTGTTGATGCGCTGGCAGTGTTCCTGCGCCGGTTGCATTCGATTCCTGTTTGTAATTGTCCTTTTAACAG
CGATCGCGTATTTCGTCTCGCTCAGGCGCAATCACGAATGAATAACGGTTTGGTTGATGCGAGTGATTTT
GATGACGAGCGTAATGGCTGGCCTGTTGAACAAGTCTGGAAAGAAATGCATAAACTTTTGCCATTCTCAC
CGGATTCAGTCGTCACTCATGGTGATTTCTCACTTGATAACCTTATTTTTGACGAGGGGAAATTAATAGG
TTGTATTGATGTTGGACGAGTCGGAATCGCAGACCGATACCAGGATCTTGCCATCCTATGGAACTGCCTC
GGTGAGTTTTCTCCTTCATTACAGAAACGGCTTTTTCAAAAATATGGTATTGATAATCCTGATATGAATA
AATTGCAGTTTCATTTGATGCTCGATGAGTTTTTCTAAGAATTAATTCATGAGCGGATACATATTTGAAT
GTATTTAGAAAAATAAACAAATAGGGGTTCCGCGCACATTTCCCCGAAAAGTGCCACCTAAATTGTAAGC
GTTAATATTTTGTTAAAATTCGCGTTAAATTTTTGTTAAATCAGCTCATTTTTTAACCAATAGGCCGAAA
TCGGCAAAATCCCTTATAAATCAAAAGAATAGACCGAGATAGGGT
[37 nt withheld, positions 6556-6592]
AAAGAACGTGGACTCCAACGTCAAAGG
[49 nt withheld, positions 6620-6668]
T
[91 nt withheld, positions 6670-6760]
G
[124 nt withheld, positions 6762-6885]
CCCATTCGCCA
Features (pLannotate 1.2.2; 22 found; start..end, strand, type, name):
     26..73      -  terminator     T7 terminator: transcription terminator for bacteriophage T7 RNA polymerase
     81..130     -  CDS            SET1 (fragment): solubility-enhancement tag derived from T7 phage gene 10B
    140..157     -  CDS            9xHis (fragment): 9xHis affinity tag
    158..874     -  CDS            Venus: Venus is a basic (constitutively fluorescent) yellow fluorescent protein published in 2002, derived from Aequorea victoria. It is reported to be a rapidly-maturing weak dimer with moderate acid sensitivity.
    881..904     -  CDS            Xpress™ tag: Xpress™ epitope tag, including an enterokinase recognition and cleavage site
    923..1117    -  CDS            VAMP4 (fragment): VAMP4_HUMAN - Experimental evidence at protein level: Swiss-Prot protein existence level 1. Involved in the pathway that functions to remove an inhibitor (probably synaptotagmin-4) of calcium-triggered exocytosis during the maturation of secretory granules. May be a marker for this sorting pathway that is critical for remodeling the secretory response of granule. From Homo sapiens (Human).
   1118..1831    -  CDS            W1C: W1C is a basic (constitutively fluorescent) cyan fluorescent protein published in 1998, derived from Aequorea victoria.
   1837..1859    -  RBS            RBS: efficient ribosome binding site from bacteriophage T7 gene 10 (Olins and Rangwala, 1989)
   1874..1898    -  protein_bind   lac operator: The lac repressor binds to the lac operator to inhibit transcription in E. coli. This inhibition can be relieved by adding lactose or isopropyl-β-D-thiogalactopyranoside (IPTG). lac repressor encoded by lacI
   1899..1917    -  promoter       T7 promoter: promoter for bacteriophage T7 RNA polymerase
   1939..2218    +  CDS            TcR (fragment): tetracycline efflux protein; tet; confers resistance to tetracycline
   2226..2303    +  promoter       lacI promoter: lacI
   2304..3386    +  CDS            lacI: lac repressor; lacI; The lac repressor binds to the lac operator to inhibit transcription in E. coli. This inhibition can be relieved by adding lactose or isopropyl-β-D-thiogalactopyranoside (IPTG).
   3399..3420    +  protein_bind   CAP binding site: CAP binding activates transcription in the presence of cAMP. E. coli catabolite activator protein
   3435..3726    +  CDS            TcR (fragment): tetracycline efflux protein; tet; confers resistance to tetracycline
   3798..4178    -  CDS            YPB1_ECOLX: Protein predicted: Swiss-Prot protein existence level 4. From Escherichia coli.
   4195..4386    +  CDS            rop: Rop protein, which maintains plasmids at low copy number; rop
   4488..4627    +  misc_feature   bom: basis of mobility region from pBR322
   4813..5401    -  rep_origin     ori: high-copy-number ColE1/pMB1/pBR322/pUC origin of replication
   5523..6338    +  CDS            KanR: aminoglycoside phosphotransferase; aph(3')-Ia; confers resistance to kanamycin in bacteria or G418 (Geneticin®) in eukaryotes
   6347..6404    -  promoter       AmpR promoter (fragment): bla
   6457..6885    -  rep_origin     f1 ori (sequence partly withheld): f1 bacteriophage origin of replication; arrow indicates direction of (+) strand synthesis
