[The description below was written by a language model from this plasmid's Addgene catalogue record and pLannotate feature annotations shown in this document.]
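Description:
pET-CV-VAMP4 is a 6.9 kb bacterial expression plasmid built on a pET-type, pBR322-derived backbone. It replicates from a ColE1/pMB1-family origin and retains the rop gene and bom region. The catalogue lists it as high copy, although rop normally moderates copy number. Selection is by kanamycin through the aph(3')-Ia gene. An f1 origin is also present, and short tetracycline-resistance fragments are non-functional remnants of the pBR322 ancestry.

The payload is a synthetic three-part fusion, eCFP–VAMP4(P48–R107)–mVenus, carrying a C-terminal hexahistidine tag for affinity purification. The annotation identifies the cyan protein as a W1C-type Aequorea variant and the central segment as a fragment of human VAMP4. It also detects an Xpress-like epitope/enterokinase motif in the linker before Venus, and a short T7 gene 10-related fragment downstream of the His tag, though these may be incidental matches.

Expression is driven by a T7 promoter with an adjacent lac operator and the T7 gene 10 ribosome binding site, and ends at the T7 terminator. The plasmid-encoded lacI repressor keeps the cassette off until IPTG is added. Production therefore needs a host that supplies T7 RNA polymerase.

Placing a SNARE protein segment between a cyan donor and a yellow acceptor is the typical design of a FRET protease substrate, in which cleavage of the linker separates the fluorophores and reduces energy transfer. The associated publication concerns evolving botulinum neurotoxin proteases with reprogrammed specificity. The purified protein therefore most plausibly serves as a reporter substrate for measuring cleavage of VAMP4 in vitro, although the record states only that the plasmid expresses the fusion in bacteria.
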