Addgene plasmid #168025: pET-CV-VAMP4
Purpose: Expresses eCFP-VAMP4(P48-R107)-mVenus in bacterial cells
Depositing lab: David Liu. Depositing organization: Broad Institute. Publication: Phage-assisted evolution of botulinum neurotoxin proteases with reprogrammed specificity. Blum TR, Liu H, Packer MS, Xiong X, Lee PG, Zhang S, Richter M, Minasov G, Satchell KJF, Dong M, Liu DR. Science. 2021 Feb 19;371(6531):803-810. doi: 10.1126/science.abf5972. PubMed 33602850.
Backbone
  Vector backbone: pET (pBR322)
  Backbone manufacturer: David Liu Lab
  Vector type: Bacterial Expression
Growth in bacteria
  Bacterial resistance: Kanamycin, 50 μg/mL
  Growth temperature: 37°C
  Growth strain: DH5alpha
  Copy number: High Copy
Gene/Insert
  Gene/Insert name: eCFP-VAMP4(P48-R107)-mVenus
  Species: Synthetic
  Tag / fusion protein: Hisx6 (C terminal on insert)
  Cloning method: Ligation Independent Cloning
Terms and licenses: Academic/Nonprofit Terms; Industry Terms: Not Available to Industry
How to cite: pET-CV-VAMP4 was a gift from David Liu (Addgene plasmid # 168025 ; http://n2t.net/addgene:168025 ; RRID:Addgene_168025)
